>Addgene plasmid #210289 | Tom20-ECFP-FRB | addgene full sequence | sequence record 416458 | Addgene NGS Result
GTCATTGACGTCAATAGGGGGCGTACTTGGCATATGATACACTTGATGTACTGCCAAGTGGGCAGTTTAC
CGTAAATACTCCACCCATTGACGTCAATGGAAAGTCCCTATTGGCGTTACTATGGGAACATACGTCATTA
TTGACGTCAATGGGCGGGGGTCGTTGGGCGGTCAGCCAGGCGGGCCATTTACCGTAAGTTATGTAACGCG
GAACTCCATATATGGGCTATGAACTAATGACCCCGTAATTGATTACTATTAATAACTAATGCATGGCGGT
AATACGGTTATCCACAGAATCAGGGGATAACGCAGGAAAGAACATGTGAGCAAAAGGCCAGCAAAAGGCC
AGGAACCGTAAAAAGGCCGCGTTGCTGGCGTTTTTCCATAGGCTCCGCCCCCCTGACGAGCATCACAAAA
ATCGACGCTCAAGTCAGAGGTGGCGAAACCCGACAGGACTATAAAGATACCAGGCGTTTCCCCCTGGAAG
CTCCCTCGTGCGCTCTCCTGTTCCGACCCTGCCGCTTACCGGATACCTGTCCGCCTTTCTCCCTTCGGGA
AGCGTGGCGCTTTCTCATAGCTCACGCTGTAGGTATCTCAGTTCGGTGTAGGTCGTTCGCTCCAAGCTGG
GCTGTGTGCACGAACCCCCCGTTCAGCCCGACCGCTGCGCCTTATCCGGTAACTATCGTCTTGAGTCCAA
CCCGGTAAGACACGACTTATCGCCACTGGCAGCAGCCACTGGTAACAGGATTAGCAGAGCGAGGTATGTA
GGCGGTGATACAGAGTTCTTGAAGTGGTGGCCTAACTACGGCTACACTAGAAGAACAGTATTTGGTATCT
GCGCTCTGCTGAAGCCAGTTACCTTCGGAAAAAGAGTTGGTAGCTCTTGATCCGGCAAACAAACCACCGC
TGGTAGCGGTGGTTTTTTTGTTTGCAAGCAGCAGATTACGCGCAGAAAAAAAGGATCTCAAGAAGATCCT
TTGATCTTTTCTACGGGGTCTGACGCTCAGTGGAACGAAAACTCACGTTAAGGGATTTTGGTCATGAGAT
TATCAAAAAGGATCTTCACCTAGATCCTTTTAAATTAAAAATGAAGTTTTAAATCAATCTAAAGTATATA
TGAGTAACCTGAGGCTATGGCAGGGCCTGCCGCCCCGACGTTGGCTGCGAGCCCTGGGCCTTCACCCGAA
CTTGGGGGGTGGGGTGGGGAAAAGGAAGAAACGCGGGCGTATTGGCCCCAATGGGGTCTCGGTGGGGTAT
CGACAGAGTGCCAGCCCTGGGACCGAACCCCGCGTTTATGAACAAACGACCCAACACCGTGCGTTTTATT
CTGTCTTTTTATTGCCGTCATAGCGCGGGTTCCTTCCGGTATTGTCTCCTTCCGTGTTTCAGTTAGCCTC
CCCCTAGGGTGGGCGAAGAACTCCAGCATGAGATCCCCGCGCTGGAGGATCATCCAGCCGGCGTCCCGGA
AAACGATTCCGAAGCCCAACCTTTCATAGAAGGCGGCGGTGGAATCGAAATCTCGTGATGGCAGGTTGGG
CGTCGCTTGGTCGGTCATTTCGAACCCCAGAGTCCCGCTCAGAAGAACTCGTCAAGAAGGCGATAGAAGG
CGATGCGCTGCGAATCGGGAGCGGCGATACCGTAAAGCACGAGGAAGCGGTCAGCCCATTCGCCGCCAAG
CTCTTCAGCAATATCACGGGTAGCCAACGCTATGTCCTGATAGCGGTCCGCCACACCCAGCCGGCCACAG
TCGATGAATCCAGAAAAGCGGCCATTTTCCACCATGATATTCGGCAAGCAGGCATCGCCATGGGTCACGA
CGAGATCCTCGCCGTCGGGCATGCTCGCCTTGAGCCTGGCGAACAGTTCGGCTGGCGCGAGCCCCTGATG
CTCTTCGTCCAGATCATCCTGATCGACAAGACCGGCTTCCATCCGAGTACGTGCTCGCTCGATGCGATGT
TTCGCTTGGTGGTCGAATGGGCAGGTAGCCGGATCAAGCGTATGCAGCCGCCGCATTGCATCAGCCATGA
TGGATACTTTCTCGGCAGGAGCAAGGTGAGATGACAGGAGATCCTGCCCCGGCACTTCGCCCAATAGCAG
CCAGTCCCTTCCCGCTTCAGTGACAACGTCGAGCACAGCTGCGCAAGGAACGCCCGTCGTGGCCAGCCAC
GATAGCCGCGCTGCCTCGTCTTGCAGTTCATTCAGGGCACCGGACAGGTCGGTCTTGACAAAAAGAACCG
GGCGCCCCTGCGCTGACAGCCGGAACACGGCGGCATCAGAGCAGCCGATTGTCTGTTGTGCCCAGTCATA
GCCGAATAGCCTCTCCACCCAAGCGGCCGGAGAACCTGCGTGCAATCCATCTTGTTCAATCATGCGAAAC
GATCCTCATCCTGTCTCTTGATCGATCTTTGCAAAAGCCTAGGCCTCCAAAAAAGCCTCCTCACTACTTC
TGGAATAGCTCAGAGGCCGAGGCGGCCTCGGCCTCTGCATAAATAAAAAAAATTAGTCAGCCATGGGGCG
GAGAATGGGCGGAACTGGGCGGAGTTAGGGGCGGGATGGGCGGAGTTAGGGGCGGGACTATGGTTGCTGA
CTAATTGAGATGCATGCTTTGCATACTTCTGCCTGCTGGGGAGCCTGGGGACTTTCCACACCTGGTTGCT
GACTAATTGAGATGCATGCTTTGCATACTTCTGCCTGCTGGGGAGCCTGGGGACTTTCCACACCCTAACT
GACACACATTCCACAGCTGGTTCTTTCCGCCTCAGGACTCTTCCTTTTTCAATATTATTGAAGCATTTAT
CAGGGTTATTGTCTCATGAGCGGATACATATTTGAATGTATTTAGAAAAATAAACAAATAGGGGTTCCGC
GCACATTTCCCCGAAAAGTGCCACCTG
[124 nt withheld, positions 2898-3021]
C
[91 nt withheld, positions 3023-3113]
A
[49 nt withheld, positions 3115-3163]
CCTTTGACGTTGGAGTCCACGTTCTTT
[37 nt withheld, positions 3191-3227]
ACCCTATCTCGGTCTATTCTTTTGATTTATAAGGGATTTTGCCGATTTCGGCCTATTGGTTAAAAAATGA
GCTGATTTAACAAAAATTTAACGCGAATTTTAACAAAATATTAACGCTTACAATTTACGCCTTAAGATAC
ATTGATGAGTTTGGACAAACCACAACTAGAATGCAGTGAAAAAAATGCTTTATTTGTGAAATTTGTGATG
CTATTGCTTTATTTGTAACCATTATAAGCTGCAATAAACAAGTTAACAACAACAATTGCATTCATTTTAT
GTTTCAGGTTCAGGGGGAGGTGTGGGAGGTTTTTTAAAGCAAGTAAAACCTCTACAAATGTGGTATGGCT
GATTATGATCAGTTATCTAGATCCGGTGGATCTGTCGACTGCAGAGTTCGAAGCTTGAGCTCGAGGACCA
CCAGTACCACCAGCACTACCACCAGCACTACCACCAGCACTCTTTGAGATTCGTCGGAACACATGATAAT
AGAGGTCCCAGGCTTGGAGGAGGTCCTTGACATTCCCTGATTTCATGTACTTCCTGCACCACTCTTGGGC
CTCCATTAAATCTCGACCATAGGCCTGATTAAAGGATGTTTCCTTCAGAGTCTGGGGGCCCCGTTCCATC
ATAGCATGCAAGGGCTCCAGCACCTCAAACATGCCTTTCACGTTCCTTTCCCCAAAGTACAAACGAGATG
CCTCTTCCAGGCCTTCATGCCACATCTCATGCCAGAGGATTCCACTTGCTCCCTTGTACAGCTCGTCCAT
GCCGAGAGTGATCCCGGCGGCGGTCACGAACTCCAGCAGGACCATGTGATCGCGCTTCTCGTTGGGGTCT
TTGCTCAGGGCGGACTGGGTGCTCAGGTAGTGGTTGTCGGGCAGCAGCACGGGGCCGTCGCCGATGGGGG
TGTTCTGCTGGTAGTGGTCGGCGAGCTGCACGCTGCCGTCCTCGATGTTGTGGCGGATCTTGAAGTTGGC
CTTGATGCCGTTCTTCTGCTTGTCGGCGGTGATATAGACGTTGTGGCTGATGTAGTTGTACTCCAGCTTG
TGCCCCAGGATGTTGCCGTCCTCCTTGAAGTCGATGCCCTTCAGCTCGATGCGGTTCACCAGGGTGTCGC
CCTCGAACTTCACCTCGGCGCGGGTCTTGTAGTTGCCGTCGTCCTTGAAGAAGATGGTGCGCTCCTGGAC
GTAGCCTTCGGGCATGGCGGACTTGAAGAAGTCGTGCTGCTTCATGTGGTCGGGGTAGCGGCTGAAGCAC
TGCACGCCCCAGGTCAGGGTGGTCACGAGGGTGGGCCAGGGCACGGGCAGCTTGCCGGTGGTGCAGATGA
ACTTCAGGGTCAGCTTGCCGTAGGTGGCATCGCCCTCGCCCTCGCCGGACACGCTGAACTTGTGGCCGTT
TACGTCGCCGTCCAGCTCGACCAGGATGGGCACCACCCCGGTGAACAGCTCCTCGCCCTTGCTCACCATA
CCACCAGCACTACCACCAGCACTGGATCCGAAGTTGGGGTCACTTCGTCTTTTGCGGTCAAAGTAGATGC
AGTACCCTATGAAGAGGGCACCGCACACGCCCGCGGCGATGGCGCTGTTCCGACCCACCATGGTGGCGAA
TTCACCGGTAGCGCTAGCGGATCTGACGGTTCACTAAACCAGCTCTGCTTATATAGACCTCCCACCGTAC
ACGCCTACCGCCCATTTGCGTCAATGGGGCGGAGTTGTTACGACATTTTGGAAAGTCCCGTTGATTTTGG
TGCCAAAACAAACTCCCATTGACGTCAATGGGGTGGAGACTTGGAAATCCCCGTGAGTCAAACCGCTATC
CACGCCCATTGATGTACTGCCAAAACCGCATCACCATGGTAATAGCGATGACTAATACGTAGATGTACTG
CCAAGTAGGAAAGTCCCATAAGGTCATGTACTGGGCATAATGCCAGGCGGGCCATTTACC
Features (pLannotate 1.2.2; 16 found; start..end, strand, type, name):
    383..971     -  rep_origin     ori: high-copy-number ColE1/pMB1/pBR322/pUC origin of replication
   1193..1209    +  polyA_signal   bGH poly(A) signal (fragment): bovine growth hormone polyadenylation signal
   1300..1347    -  polyA_signal   HSV TK poly(A) signal: herpes simplex virus thymidine kinase polyadenylation signal (Cole and Stacy, 1985)
   1406..1558    -  CDS            ble (fragment): BLE_KLEPN - Experimental evidence at protein level: Swiss-Prot protein existence level 1. Binding protein with a strong affinity to the bleomycin family of antibiotics. Binds to CL990; an antimitotic-antibiotic compound. From Klebsiella pneumoniae.
   1579..2373    -  CDS            NeoR/KanR: aminoglycoside phosphotransferase from Tn5; aph(3')-II (or nptII); confers resistance to neomycin, kanamycin, and G418 (Geneticin®)
   2408..2765    -  promoter       SV40 promoter: SV40 enhancer and early promoter
   2767..2871    -  promoter       AmpR promoter: bla
   2898..3326    +  rep_origin     f1 ori (sequence partly withheld): f1 bacteriophage origin of replication; arrow indicates direction of (+) strand synthesis
   3360..3481    -  polyA_signal   SV40 poly(A) signal: SV40 polyadenylation signal
   3504..3588    -  CDS            large T antigen (fragment): large T antigen from SV40 (simian virus 40)
   3611..3642    -  misc_feature   MCS (fragment): multiple cloning site
   3689..3967    -  CDS            FRB*: T2098L mutant of FKBP-rapamycin binding domain of human FRAP binds synthetic ligands such as AP21967
   3980..4696    -  CDS            ECFP: ECFP is a basic (constitutively fluorescent) cyan fluorescent protein published in 1996, derived from Aequorea victoria. It has low acid sensitivity.
   4727..4828    -  CDS            TOMM20 (fragment): TOM20_HUMAN - Also known as KIAA0016. Experimental evidence at protein level: Swiss-Prot protein existence level 1. Central component of the receptor complex responsible for the recognition and translocation of cytosolically synthesized mitochondrial preproteins. Together with TOM22 functions as the transit peptide receptor at the surface of the mitochondrion outer membrane and facilitates the movement of preproteins into the TOM40 translocation pore (By similarity). Required for the translocation across the mitochondrial outer membrane of cytochrome P450 monooxygenases. From Homo sapiens (Hum
   4878..5081    -  promoter       CMV promoter: human cytomegalovirus (CMV) immediate early promoter
   5082..208     -  enhancer       CMV enhancer (across the origin): human cytomegalovirus immediate early enhancer
