[The description below was written by a language model from this plasmid's Addgene catalogue record and pLannotate feature annotations shown in this document.]
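Description:
Tom20-ECFP-FRB is a mammalian expression plasmid built on the Clontech ECFP-C1 backbone, about 5.2 kb in the sequenced record. It replicates in E. coli from a high-copy ColE1/pUC-type origin and also carries an f1 phage origin. A single Tn5 aminoglycoside phosphotransferase gene (NeoR/KanR) serves both hosts: a bacterial bla-type promoter drives it for kanamycin selection, and the adjacent SV40 enhancer/early promoter, paired with an HSV TK polyadenylation signal, drives it in mammalian cells for G418 selection of stable lines. Short hits annotated as ble, bGH poly(A) and SV40 large T antigen fragments are only partial matches and most likely represent backbone remnants rather than functional parts.

The payload is a three-part synthetic fusion expressed from the CMV immediate-early enhancer and promoter and terminated by the SV40 poly(A) signal. At the N-terminus is a short fragment of human TOMM20, roughly 100 bp, which targets and tethers the protein to the mitochondrial outer membrane. It is followed by the cyan fluorescent protein ECFP and then a C-terminal FRB domain, the FKBP-rapamycin binding domain of human FRAP (mTOR). The automated annotation identifies this as the T2098L variant, which can also bind synthetic rapamycin analogues, although the catalogue entry simply calls it FRB.

The construct has two uses according to the record: as a cyan marker of the mitochondrial outer membrane, and as the stationary "anchor" in FKBP-FRB chemically induced dimerization. Adding the dimerizer recruits a co-expressed FKBP-fused protein to the mitochondrial surface. The associated work applied this to trigger de novo actin polymerization on organelles for physical manipulation of intracellular structures.
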