Addgene plasmid #210289: Tom20-ECFP-FRB
Purpose: mitochondrial OM marker and "anchor" in FKBP-FRB CID
Depositing lab: Takanari Inoue. Depositing organization: Johns Hopkins University and School of Medicine. Publication: ActuAtor, a Listeria-inspired molecular tool for physical manipulation of intracellular organizations through de novo actin polymerization. Nakamura H, Rho E, Lee CT, Itoh K, Deng D, Watanabe S, Razavi S, Matsubayashi HT, Zhu C, Jung E, Rangamani P, Watanabe S, Inoue T. Cell Rep. 2023 Sep 2:113089. doi: 10.1016/j.celrep.2023.113089. PubMed 37734382.
Backbone
  Vector backbone: ECFP-C1
  Backbone manufacturer: Clontech
  Backbone size w/o insert (bp): 4700
  Vector type: Mammalian Expression
  Selectable markers: Neomycin (select with G418)
Growth in bacteria
  Bacterial resistance: Kanamycin, 50 μg/mL
  Growth temperature: 37°C
  Growth strain: DH5alpha
  Copy number: High Copy
Gene/Insert
  Gene/Insert name: Tom20-ECFP-FRB
  Species: Synthetic
  Promoter: CMV
  Tag / fusion protein: ECFP; FRB (C terminal on insert)
  Cloning method: Unknown
  Sequencing primers: 5′ CMV-F; 3′ SV40 pA-R
Terms and licenses: Academic/Nonprofit Terms; Industry Terms: Not Available to Industry
How to cite: Tom20-ECFP-FRB was a gift from Takanari Inoue (Addgene plasmid # 210289 ; http://n2t.net/addgene:210289 ; RRID:Addgene_210289)
